Addgene plasmid #113027: pST1374-H840A-GCN4
Purpose: Expresses H840A-GCN4 in mammalian cells
Depositing lab: Xingxu Huang. Depositing organization: ShanghaiTech University. Publication: BE-PLUS: a new base editing tool with broadened editing window and enhanced fidelity. Jiang W, Feng S, Huang S, Yu W, Li G, Yang G, Liu Y, Zhang Y, Zhang L, Hou Y, Chen J, Chen J, Huang X. Cell Res. 2018 Jun 6. pii: 10.1038/s41422-018-0052-4. doi: 10.1038/s41422-018-0052-4. PubMed 29875396.
Backbone
  Vector backbone: pST1374
  Backbone size w/o insert (bp): 4968
  Vector type: Mammalian Expression
Growth in bacteria
  Bacterial resistance: Ampicillin, 100 μg/mL
  Growth temperature: 37°C
  Growth strain: DH5alpha
  Copy number: High Copy
Gene/Insert
  Gene/Insert name: H840A-GCN4 (alt name: NLS-H840A-2xNLS-10xGCN4-NLS)
  Species: S. cerevisiae (budding yeast); S. pyogenes
  Insert size (bp): 5667
  Mutation: D839A, H840A, N863A
  Entrez Gene: GCN4 (a.k.a. YEL009C, AAS101, AAS3, ARG9)
  Promoter: CMV
  Cloning method: Restriction Enzyme; 5′ cloning site unknown (unknown if destroyed); 3′ cloning site unknown (unknown if destroyed)
  Sequencing primers: 5′ CMV-fwd; 3′ BGH-rev
Terms and licenses: Academic/Nonprofit Terms; Industry Terms: Not Available to Industry
How to cite: pST1374-H840A-GCN4 was a gift from Xingxu Huang (Addgene plasmid # 113027 ; http://n2t.net/addgene:113027 ; RRID:Addgene_113027)
