[The description below was written by a language model from this plasmid's Addgene catalogue record and pLannotate feature annotations shown in this document.]
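Description:
pST1374-H840A-GCN4 is a mammalian expression plasmid of about 10.6 kb built on the pST1374 backbone. It is propagated in E. coli through a high-copy ColE1/pUC-type origin with ampicillin selection (AmpR under its own bla promoter), and it also carries an f1 phage origin. For selection in mammalian cells, an SV40 enhancer/early promoter, paired with the bacterial EM7 promoter, drives a blasticidin S deaminase gene followed by an SV40 poly(A) signal. Short bleomycin-resistance fragments annotated just downstream appear to be backbone remnants rather than a functional marker. The two sequence records, one from the depositor and one from repository sequencing, differ by only two nucleotides and in their start coordinate, and they yield the same feature set.

The payload is a roughly 5.7 kb open reading frame placed between the CMV enhancer/promoter and the bGH polyadenylation signal. A T7 promoter lies upstream of the coding region. The insert is described as NLS-H840A-2xNLS-10xGCN4-NLS: a Streptococcus pyogenes Cas9 carrying the recorded D839A, H840A and N863A substitutions, fused through nuclear localisation signals to ten copies of a GCN4 peptide epitope from yeast. These mutations lie in the HNH nuclease domain, so the protein is expected to act as a nickase rather than a full nuclease. A partial FLAG-tag match is annotated just before Cas9. The annotation flags only two GCN4 fragments, probably because the repeats match the reference imperfectly. The GCN4 array serves as a SunTag-style scaffold that recruits multiple scFv-fused effectors. According to the associated publication, this construct is the Cas9 component of the BE-PLUS base editing system, designed for a broadened editing window and enhanced fidelity. The scFv-effector partner and the guide RNA are not encoded on this plasmid.
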