Features (pLannotate 1.2.2; 25 found; start..end, strand, type, name):
     36..80      -  misc_feature   bom (fragment): basis of mobility region from pBR322
    235..614     +  enhancer       CMV enhancer: human cytomegalovirus immediate early enhancer
    615..818     +  promoter       CMV promoter: human cytomegalovirus (CMV) immediate early promoter
    814..847     +  LTR            5' LTR (truncated) (fragment): truncated 5' long terminal repeat (LTR) from HIV-1
    863..881     +  promoter       T7 promoter: promoter for bacteriophage T7 RNA polymerase
    943..962     +  CDS            3xFLAG (fragment): three tandem FLAG® epitope tags
    970..5070    +  CDS            cas9: CAS9_STRP1 - Also known as csn1 From Streptococcus pyogenes serotype M1.
   5185..5241    +  CDS            GCN4 (fragment): GCN4_YEAST - Also known as AAS101 From Saccharomyces cerevisiae (strain ATCC 204508 / S288c) (Baker's yeast).
   5887..5906    +  CDS            GCN4_v4 (fragment): GCN4 peptide optimized to improve solubility while preserving binding to an scFv-GFP fusion protein (Tanenbaum et al., 2014)
   6596..6820    +  polyA_signal   bGH poly(A) signal: bovine growth hormone polyadenylation signal
   6824..6845    +  promoter       SV40 promoter (fragment): SV40 enhancer and early promoter
   6866..7294    +  rep_origin     f1 ori (sequence partly withheld): f1 bacteriophage origin of replication; arrow indicates direction of (+) strand synthesis
   7308..7638    +  promoter       SV40 promoter: SV40 enhancer and early promoter
   7686..7733    +  promoter       EM7 promoter: synthetic bacterial promoter&nbsp
   7752..8150    +  CDS            BSD: blasticidin S deaminase; Aspergillus terreus BSD; confers resistance to blasticidin
   8151..8178    +  CDS            BleoR (fragment): antibiotic-binding protein; Sh ble from Streptoalloteichus hindustanus; confers resistance to bleomycin, phleomycin, and Zeocin™
   8188..8313    +  CDS            ble (fragment): BLE_KLEPN - Experimental evidence at protein level: Swiss-Prot protein existence level 1. Binding protein with a strong affinity to the bleomycin family of antibiotics. Binds to CL990; an antimitotic-antibiotic compound. From Klebsiella pneumoniae.
   8308..8429    +  polyA_signal   SV40 poly(A) signal: SV40 polyadenylation signal
   8502..8518    -  protein_bind   lac operator: The lac repressor binds to the lac operator to inhibit transcription in E. coli. This inhibition can be relieved by adding lactose or isopropyl-β-D-thiogalactopyranoside (IPTG). lac repressor encoded by lacI
   8526..8556    -  promoter       lac promoter: promoter for the E. coli lac operon
   8571..8592    -  protein_bind   CAP binding site: CAP binding activates transcription in the presence of cAMP. E. coli catabolite activator protein
   8605..8697    -  CDS            lacI (fragment): lac repressor; lacI; The lac repressor binds to the lac operator to inhibit transcription in E. coli. This inhibition can be relieved by adding lactose or isopropyl-β-D-thiogalactopyranoside (IPTG).
   8880..9468    -  rep_origin     ori: high-copy-number ColE1/pMB1/pBR322/pUC origin of replication
   9639..10499   -  CDS            AmpR: β-lactamase; bla; confers resistance to ampicillin, carbenicillin, and related antibiotics
  10500..10604   -  promoter       AmpR promoter: bla
>Addgene plasmid #113027 | pST1374-H840A-GCN4 | depositor full sequence | sequence record 213098 | pST1374-H840A-GCN4 sequence 10636 bps
GACGGATCGGGAGATCTCCCGATCCCCTATGGTCGACTCTCAGTACAATCTGCTCTGATGCCGCATAGTT
AAGCCAGTATCTGCTCCCTGCTTGTGTGTTGGAGGTCGCTGAGTAGTGCGCGAGCAAAATTTAAGCTACA
ACAAGGCAAGGCTTGACCGACAATTGCATGAAGAATCTGCTTAGGGTTAGGCGTTTTGCGCTGCTTCGCG
ATGTACGGGCCAGATATACGCGTTGACATTGATTATTGACTAGTTATTAATAGTAATCAATTACGGGGTC
ATTAGTTCATAGCCCATATATGGAGTTCCGCGTTACATAACTTACGGTAAATGGCCCGCCTGGCTGACCG
CCCAACGACCCCCGCCCATTGACGTCAATAATGACGTATGTTCCCATAGTAACGCCAATAGGGACTTTCC
ATTGACGTCAATGGGTGGACTATTTACGGTAAACTGCCCACTTGGCAGTACATCAAGTGTATCATATGCC
AAGTACGCCCCCTATTGACGTCAATGACGGTAAATGGCCCGCCTGGCATTATGCCCAGTACATGACCTTA
TGGGACTTTCCTACTTGGCAGTACATCTACGTATTAGTCATCGCTATTACCATGGTGATGCGGTTTTGGC
AGTACATCAATGGGCGTGGATAGCGGTTTGACTCACGGGGATTTCCAAGTCTCCACCCCATTGACGTCAA
TGGGAGTTTGTTTTGGCACCAAAATCAACGGGACTTTCCAAAATGTCGTAACAACTCCGCCCCATTGACG
CAAATGGGCGGTAGGCGTGTACGGTGGGAGGTCTATATAAGCAGAGCTCTCTGGCTAACTAGAGAACCCA
CTGCTTACTGGCTTATCGAAATTAATACGACTCACTATAGGGAGACCCAAGCTGGCTAGCACCATGGGAC
CTAAGAAAAAGAGGAAGGTGGCGGCCGCTGACTACAAGGATGACGACGATAAATCTAGAGACAAGAAATA
CTCTATTGGACTGGATATCGGGACAAACTCCGTTGGCTGGGCCGTCATAACCGACGAGTATAAGGTGCCA
AGCAAGAAATTCAAGGTGCTGGGTAATACTGACCGCCATTCAATCAAGAAGAACCTGATCGGAGCACTCC
TCTTCGACTCCGGTGAAACCGCTGAAGCTACTCGGCTGAAGCGGACCGCAAGGCGGAGATACACCCGCCG
CAAGAATCGGATATGTTATCTGCAAGAGATCTTTAGCAACGAAATGGCTAAGGTGGACGACTCCTTCTTT
CACCGCCTGGAAGAGAGCTTTCTGGTGGAGGAGGATAAGAAACACGAGAGGCACCCTATATTCGGAAATA
TCGTGGATGAGGTGGCTTACCATGAAAAGTATCCTACAATCTACCATCTGAGGAAGAAGCTGGTGGACAG
CACCGATAAAGCAGACCTGAGGCTCATCTATCTGGCCCTGGCTCATATGATAAAGTTTAGAGGACACTTT
CTGATCGAGGGCGACCTGAATCCCGATAATTCCGATGTGGATAAACTCTTCATTCAACTGGTGCAGACAT
ATAACCAACTGTTCGAGGAGAATCCCATAAACGCTTCTGGTGTGGATGCCAAGGCTATTCTGTCCGCTCG
GCTGTCCAAGTCACGCAGACTGGAGAATCTGATTGCCCAACTGCCAGGAGAAAAGAAGAACGGCCTGTTT
GGGAACCTCATCGCCCTGAGCCTGGGCCTGACACCTAACTTCAAGTCCAATTTTGATCTGGCCGAAGATG
CTAAACTCCAGCTCTCCAAGGACACCTATGACGATGATCTGGACAACCTGCTCGCACAGATAGGCGACCA
GTACGCCGATCTCTTTCTGGCTGCTAAGAATCTCTCCGACGCCATTCTGCTGAGCGACATACTCCGGGTC
AACACTGAGATCACCAAAGCACCTCTGAGCGCCTCCATGATAAAACGCTATGATGAACACCATCAAGACC
TGACTCTGCTCAAAGCCCTCGTGAGGCAACAGCTGCCAGAGAAGTACAAAGAGATATTCTTCGACCAGAG
CAAGAATGGATATGCCGGATACATCGATGGCGGAGCATCACAGGAAGAATTTTACAAGTTCATCAAACCA
ATCCTCGAGAAGATGGACGGTACTGAAGAGCTGCTGGTGAAGCTGAACAGGGAGGACCTGCTGAGGAAGC
AGAGGACCTTTGATAATGGCTCCATTCCACATCAGATACACCTGGGAGAGCTGCATGCAATCCTCCGCAG
GCAGGAGGATTTCTATCCTTTCCTGAAGGATAACCGGGAGAAGATAGAGAAGATCCTGACCTTCAGGATC
CCTTATTACGTCGGCCCTCTGGCTAGAGGCAACTCCCGCTTCGCTTGGATGACCAGGAAATCTGAGGAGA
CAATTACTCCTTGGAACTTCGAAGAGGTCGTGGATAAGGGCGCAAGCGCCCAGTCATTCATCGAACGGAT
GACCAATTTCGATAAGAACCTGCCCAACGAGAAGGTCCTGCCCAAACATTCACTCCTGTACGAGTATTTC
ACCGTCTATAACGAGCTGACTAAAGTGAAGTACGTGACCGAGGGCATGAGGAAGCCTGCCTTCCTGTCCG
GAGAGCAGAAGAAGGCTATCGTTGATCTGCTCTTCAAGACTAATAGAAAGGTGACAGTGAAGCAGCTCAA
GGAGGATTACTTTAAGAAGATCGAATGCTTTGACTCAGTGGAAATCTCTGGCGTGGAGGACCGCTTTAAT
GCCAGCCTGGGCACTTACCATGATCTGCTGAAGATAATCAAAGACAAAGATTTCCTCGATAATGAGGAGA
ACGAGGACATCCTGGAAGATATCGTGCTGACCCTGACTCTGTTCGAGGATAGAGAGATGATCGAAGAGCG
CCTGAAGACCTATGCCCATCTGTTTGACGATAAAGTCATGAAACAGCTCAAGCGGCGGCGCTACACTGGG
TGGGGTAGACTCTCCAGGAAACTCATAAACGGCATCCGCGACAAACAGAGCGGAAAGACCATCCTGGATT
TCCTGAAATCCGACGGATTCGCTAACAGGAACTTCATGCAACTGATTCACGATGACTCTCTGACATTTAA
AGAGGACATCCAGAAGGCACAGGTGAGCGGTCAAGGCGACAGCCTGCACGAGCACATCGCCAACCTCGCT
GGATCACCCGCCATAAAGAAGGGAATACTGCAGACAGTCAAGGTCGTGGACGAACTCGTCAAAGTGATGG
GTCGGCACAAGCCAGAGAATATCGTTATCGAAATGGCAAGGGAGAACCAAACCACCCAGAAGGGCCAGAA
GAACTCTCGGGAACGGATGAAAAGAATCGAAGAGGGAATTAAGGAGCTGGGATCTCAGATACTGAAGGAG
CACCCTGTGGAGAATACACAGCTCCAGAACGAGAAACTCTACCTGTACTACCTCCAGAACGGGCGGGACA
TGTACGTTGACCAGGAACTCGACATCAACCGGCTGTCCGATTATGACGTGGCCGCTATTGTTCCACAGTC
CTTCCTCAAAGATGACTCCATTGACAACAAGGTGCTGACCAGATCCGATAAGGCTCGCGGTAAGTCTGAC
AATGTTCCATCAGAAGAGGTGGTCAAGAAGATGAAGAATTACTGGCGGCAGCTCCTCAACGCCAAACTGA
TCACCCAGCGGAAGTTTGACAATCTGACTAAGGCAGAAAGAGGAGGTCTGAGCGAACTCGACAAGGCCGG
CTTTATTAAGAGGCAACTGGTCGAAACACGCCAGATTACCAAACACGTGGCACAAATCCTCGACTCTAGG
ATGAACACTAAGTACGATGAGAACGATAAGCTGATCAGGGAAGTGAAAGTGATAACTCTGAAGAGCAAGC
TGGTGTCTGACTTCCGGAAGGACTTTCAATTCTACAAAGTTCGCGAAATAAACAATTACCATCATGCTCA
CGATGCCTATCTCAATGCTGTCGTTGGCACCGCCCTGATCAAGAAATACCCTAAACTGGAGTCTGAGTTC
GTGTACGGTGACTATAAAGTCTACGATGTGAGGAAGATGATAGCAAAGTCTGAGCAAGAGATTGGCAAAG
CCACCGCCAAGTACTTCTTCTACTCTAATATCATGAATTTCTTTAAGACTGAGATAACCCTGGCTAACGG
CGAAATCCGGAAGCGCCCACTGATCGAAACAAACGGAGAAACAGGAGAAATCGTGTGGGATAAAGGCAGG
GACTTCGCAACTGTGCGGAAGGTGCTGTCCATGCCACAAGTCAATATCGTGAAGAAGACCGAAGTGCAGA
CCGGCGGATTCTCAAAGGAGAGCATCCTGCCAAAGCGGAACTCTGACAAGCTGATCGCCAGGAAGAAAGA
TTGGGACCCAAAGAAGTATGGCGGTTTCGATTCCCCTACAGTGGCTTATTCCGTTCTGGTCGTGGCAAAA
GTGGAGAAAGGCAAGTCCAAGAAACTCAAGTCTGTTAAGGAGCTGCTCGGAATTACTATTATGGAGAGAT
CCAGCTTCGAGAAGAATCCAATCGATTTCCTGGAAGCTAAGGGCTATAAAGAAGTGAAGAAAGATCTCAT
CATCAAACTGCCCAAGTACTCTCTCTTTGAGCTGGAGAATGGTAGGAAGCGGATGCTGGCCTCCGCCGGA
GAGCTGCAGAAAGGAAACGAGCTGGCTCTGCCCTCCAAATACGTGAACTTCCTGTATCTGGCCTCCCACT
ACGAGAAACTCAAAGGTAGCCCTGAAGACAATGAGCAGAAGCAACTCTTTGTTGAGCAACATAAACACTA
CCTGGACGAAATCATTGAACAGATTAGCGAGTTCAGCAAGCGGGTTATTCTGGCCGATGCAAACCTCGAT
AAAGTGCTGAGCGCATATAATAAGCACAGGGACAAGCCAATTCGCGAACAAGCAGAGAATATTATCCACC
TCTTTACTCTGACTAATCTGGGCGCTCCTGCTGCCTTCAAGTATTTCGATACAACTATTGACAGGAAGCG
GTACACCTCTACCAAAGAAGTTCTCGATGCCACCCTGATACACCAGTCAATTACCGGACTGTACGAGACT
CGCATCGACCTGTCTCAGCTCGGCGGCGACGGTTCTGAATTCAGCCTGGGCAGCGGCTCCCCCAAGAAAA
AACGCAAGGTGGAAGATCCTAAGAAAAAGCGGAAAGTGGACGGCATTGGTAGTGGGAGCAACGGCAGCAG
CGGAGAGGAACTGCTGAGCAAGAACTACCACCTGGAAAACGAGGTGGCCAGACTGAAGAAAGGCTCTGGC
TCTGGCGGAAGCGGTTCTGGCGGATCAGGATCTGGAAGTGGCGGCTCTGGAAGCGGAGGTTCTGGATCTG
GCGAAGAACTGCTGTCTAAGAATTATCACCTCGAGAACGAAGTGGCTCGGCTCAAGAAAGGCAGTGGCAG
CGGAGGAAGTGGATCCGGCGGTAGTGGTAGTGGAAGCGGCGGATCCGGCTCAGGCGGATCTGGTTCAGGG
GAAGAACTCCTCTCCAAAAACTACCATCTCGAGAATGAGGTCGCCCGCCTGAAAAAAGGATCAGGTTCCG
GTGGTTCTGGCAGCGGTGGTTCAGGCTCAGGCAGCGGCGGTAGCGGTAGCGGTGGAAGCGGAAGCGGAGA
AGAACTTCTCAGCAAAAATTACCACTTGGAGAATGAAGTTGCAAGACTCAAAAAAGGTTCCGGCAGTGGC
GGCAGCGGCAGCGGCGGATCTGGTAGTGGATCTGGTGGCAGTGGTTCAGGCGGAAGTGGTAGCGGAGAGG
AATTGCTCTCAAAGAACTATCATTTGGAGAACGAGGTTGCACGCTTGAAGAAAGGCAGCGGATCAGGCGG
ATCTGGCAGCGGTGGATCTGGTTCTGGATCCGGCGGCTCCGGTAGTGGTGGAAGTGGCTCTGGGGAAGAA
TTGCTTAGCAAGAATTATCATCTTGAAAATGAGGTTGCCAGGCTTAAAAAAGGCAGTGGCTCCGGCGGAT
CCGGAAGCGGAGGCAGCGGATCTGGATCTGGTGGTTCAGGATCTGGCGGTTCTGGTAGCGGGGAAGAACT
GTTGAGTAAAAACTATCACCTTGAGAACGAGGTCGCAAGGTTGAAAAAAGGATCCGGCTCTGGCGGCTCC
GGAAGTGGCGGATCTGGCTCCGGTAGCGGAGGATCAGGATCCGGCGGAAGCGGATCAGGCGAGGAACTGC
TTTCCAAAAATTACCACCTTGAAAACGAAGTCGCCCGCCTCAAGAAAGGTTCTGGCAGCGGAGGCTCTGG
CAGTGGTGGTAGCGGAAGTGGAAGTGGTGGCAGTGGTAGCGGTGGATCTGGAAGCGGCGAGGAACTCCTG
TCAAAGAATTACCATCTCGAAAACGAGGTCGCAAGGCTCAAGAAAGGCTCAGGATCAGGCGGCTCTGGAT
CCGGCGGTTCTGGTTCCGGCTCAGGTGGAAGTGGATCTGGCGGCTCAGGTTCCGGCGAAGAATTGCTTTC
CAAGAACTACCATTTGGAAAATGAAGTCGCTCGTTTGAAGAAAGGTTCAGGCTCCGGCCAGCGGCCGCAA
GGTGGAGGTGGACCCAAGAAGAAGCGCAAGGTGACCGGTCATCATCACCATCACCATTGAGTTTAAACCC
GCTGATCAGCCTCGACTGTGCCTTCTAGTTGCCAGCCATCTGTTGTTTGCCCCTCCCCCGTGCCTTCCTT
GACCCTGGAAGGTGCCACTCCCACTGTCCTTTCCTAATAAAATGAGGAAATTGCATCGCATTGTCTGAGT
AGGTGTCATTCTATTCTGGGGGGTGGGGTGGGGCAGGACAGCAAGGGGGAGGATTGGGAAGACAATAGCA
GGCATGCTGGGGATGCGGTGGGCTCTATGGCTTCTGAGGCGGAAAGAACCAGCTGGGGCTCTAGGGGGTA
TCCCC
[124 nt withheld, positions 6866-6989]
C
[32 nt withheld, positions 6991-7022]
CA
[57 nt withheld, positions 7025-7081]
A
[49 nt withheld, positions 7083-7131]
CCTTTGACGTTGGAGTCCACGTTCTTT
[37 nt withheld, positions 7159-7195]
ACCCTATCTCGGTCTATTCTTTTGATTTATAAGGGATTTTGGGGATTTCGGCCTATTGGTTAAAAAATGA
GCTGATTTAACAAAAATTTAACGCGAATTAATTCTGTGGAATGTGTGTCAGTTAGGGTGTGGAAAGTCCC
CAGGCTCCCCAGGCAGGCAGAAGTATGCAAAGCATGCATCTCAATTAGTCAGCAACCAGGTGTGGAAAGT
CCCCAGGCTCCCCAGCAGGCAGAAGTATGCAAAGCATGCATCTCAATTAGTCAGCAACCATAGTCCCGCC
CCTAACTCCGCCCATCCCGCCCCTAACTCCGCCCAGTTCCGCCCATTCTCCGCCCCATGGCTGACTAATT
TTTTTTATTTATGCAGAGGCCGAGGCCGCCTCTGCCTCTGAGCTATTCCAGAAGTAGTGAGGAGGCTTTT
TTGGAGGCCTAGGCTTTTGCAAAAAGCTCCCGGGAGCTTGTATATCCATTTTCGGATCTGATCAGCACGT
GTTGACAATTAATCATCGGCATAGTATATCGGCATAGTATAATACGACAAGGTGAGGAACTAAACCATGG
CCAAGCCTTTGTCTCAAGAAGAATCCACCCTCATTGAAAGAGCAACGGCTACAATCAACAGCATCCCCAT
CTCTGAAGACTACAGCGTCGCCAGCGCAGCTCTCTCTAGCGACGGCCGCATCTTCACTGGTGTCAATGTA
TATCATTTTACTGGGGGACCTTGTGCAGAACTCGTGGTGCTGGGCACTGCTGCTGCTGCGGCAGCTGGCA
ACCTGACTTGTATCGTCGCGATCGGAAATGAGAACAGGGGCATCTTGAGCCCCTGCGGACGGTGTCGACA
GGTGCTTCTCGATCTGCATCCTGGGATCAAAGCGATAGTGAAGGACAGTGATGGACAGCCGACGGCAGTT
GGGATTCGTGAATTGCTGCCCTCTGGTTATGTGTGGGAGGGCTAAGCACTTCGTGGCCGAGGAGCAGGAC
TGACACGTGCTACGAGATTTCGATTCCACCGCCGCCTTCTATGAAAGGTTGGGCTTCGGAATCGTTTTCC
GGGACGCCGGCTGGATGATCCTCCAGCGCGGGGATCTCATGCTGGAGTTCTTCGCCCACCCCAACTTGTT
TATTGCAGCTTATAATGGTTACAAATAAAGCAATAGCATCACAAATTTCACAAATAAAGCATTTTTTTCA
CTGCATTCTAGTTGTGGTTTGTCCAAACTCATCAATGTATCTTATCATGTCTGTATACCGTCGACCTCTA
GCTAGAGCTTGGCGTAATCATGGTCATAGCTGTTTCCTGTGTGAAATTGTTATCCGCTCACAATTCCACA
CAACATACGAGCCGGAAGCATAAAGTGTAAAGCCTGGGGTGCCTAATGAGTGAGCTAACTCACATTAATT
GCGTTGCGCTCACTGCCCGCTTTCCAGTCGGGAAACCTGTCGTGCCAGCTGCATTAATGAATCGGCCAAC
GCGCGGGGAGAGGCGGTTTGCGTATTGGGCGCTCTTCCGCTTCCTCGCTCACTGACTCGCTGCGCTCGGT
CGTTCGGCTGCGGCGAGCGGTATCAGCTCACTCAAAGGCGGTAATACGGTTATCCACAGAATCAGGGGAT
AACGCAGGAAAGAACATGTGAGCAAAAGGCCAGCAAAAGGCCAGGAACCGTAAAAAGGCCGCGTTGCTGG
CGTTTTTCCATAGGCTCCGCCCCCCTGACGAGCATCACAAAAATCGACGCTCAAGTCAGAGGTGGCGAAA
CCCGACAGGACTATAAAGATACCAGGCGTTTCCCCCTGGAAGCTCCCTCGTGCGCTCTCCTGTTCCGACC
CTGCCGCTTACCGGATACCTGTCCGCCTTTCTCCCTTCGGGAAGCGTGGCGCTTTCTCAATGCTCACGCT
GTAGGTATCTCAGTTCGGTGTAGGTCGTTCGCTCCAAGCTGGGCTGTGTGCACGAACCCCCCGTTCAGCC
CGACCGCTGCGCCTTATCCGGTAACTATCGTCTTGAGTCCAACCCGGTAAGACACGACTTATCGCCACTG
GCAGCAGCCACTGGTAACAGGATTAGCAGAGCGAGGTATGTAGGCGGTGCTACAGAGTTCTTGAAGTGGT
GGCCTAACTACGGCTACACTAGAAGGACAGTATTTGGTATCTGCGCTCTGCTGAAGCCAGTTACCTTCGG
AAAAAGAGTTGGTAGCTCTTGATCCGGCAAACAAACCACCGCTGGTAGCGGTGGTTTTTTTGTTTGCAAG
CAGCAGATTACGCGCAGAAAAAAAGGATCTCAAGAAGATCCTTTGATCTTTTCTACGGGGTCTGACGCTC
AGTGGAACGAAAACTCACGTTAAGGGATTTTGGTCATGAGATTATCAAAAAGGATCTTCACCTAGATCCT
TTTAAATTAAAAATGAAGTTTTAAATCAATCTAAAGTATATATGAGTAAACTTGGTCTGACAGTTACCAA
TGCTTAATCAGTGAGGCACCTATCTCAGCGATCTGTCTATTTCGTTCATCCATAGTTGCCTGACTCCCCG
TCGTGTAGATAACTACGATACGGGAGGGCTTACCATCTGGCCCCAGTGCTGCAATGATACCGCGAGACCC
ACGCTCACCGGCTCCAGATTTATCAGCAATAAACCAGCCAGCCGGAAGGGCCGAGCGCAGAAGTGGTCCT
GCAACTTTATCCGCCTCCATCCAGTCTATTAATTGTTGCCGGGAAGCTAGAGTAAGTAGTTCGCCAGTTA
ATAGTTTGCGCAACGTTGTTGCCATTGCTACAGGCATCGTGGTGTCACGCTCGTCGTTTGGTATGGCTTC
ATTCAGCTCCGGTTCCCAACGATCAAGGCGAGTTACATGATCCCCCATGTTGTGCAAAAAAGCGGTTAGC
TCCTTCGGTCCTCCGATCGTTGTCAGAAGTAAGTTGGCCGCAGTGTTATCACTCATGGTTATGGCAGCAC
TGCATAATTCTCTTACTGTCATGCCATCCGTAAGATGCTTTTCTGTGACTGGTGAGTACTCAACCAAGTC
ATTCTGAGAATAGTGTATGCGGCGACCGAGTTGCTCTTGCCCGGCGTCAATACGGGATAATACCGCGCCA
CATAGCAGAACTTTAAAAGTGCTCATCATTGGAAAACGTTCTTCGGGGCGAAAACTCTCAAGGATCTTAC
CGCTGTTGAGATCCAGTTCGATGTAACCCACTCGTGCACCCAACTGATCTTCAGCATCTTTTACTTTCAC
CAGCGTTTCTGGGTGAGCAAAAACAGGAAGGCAAAATGCCGCAAAAAAGGGAATAAGGGCGACACGGAAA
TGTTGAATACTCATACTCTTCCTTTTTCAATATTATTGAAGCATTTATCAGGGTTATTGTCTCATGAGCG
GATACATATTTGAATGTATTTAGAAAAATAAACAAATAGGGGTTCCGCGCACATTTCCCCGAAAAGTGCC
ACCTGACGTCC
