Features (pLannotate 1.2.2; 25 found; start..end, strand, type, name):
      1..380     +  enhancer       CMV enhancer: human cytomegalovirus immediate early enhancer
    381..584     +  promoter       CMV promoter: human cytomegalovirus (CMV) immediate early promoter
    580..613     +  LTR            5' LTR (truncated) (fragment): truncated 5' long terminal repeat (LTR) from HIV-1
    629..647     +  promoter       T7 promoter: promoter for bacteriophage T7 RNA polymerase
    709..728     +  CDS            3xFLAG (fragment): three tandem FLAG® epitope tags
    736..4836    +  CDS            cas9: CAS9_STRP1 - Also known as csn1 From Streptococcus pyogenes serotype M1.
   4951..5007    +  CDS            GCN4 (fragment): GCN4_YEAST - Also known as AAS101 From Saccharomyces cerevisiae (strain ATCC 204508 / S288c) (Baker's yeast).
   5653..5672    +  CDS            GCN4_v4 (fragment): GCN4 peptide optimized to improve solubility while preserving binding to an scFv-GFP fusion protein (Tanenbaum et al., 2014)
   6362..6586    +  polyA_signal   bGH poly(A) signal: bovine growth hormone polyadenylation signal
   6590..6611    +  promoter       SV40 promoter (fragment): SV40 enhancer and early promoter
   6632..7060    +  rep_origin     f1 ori (sequence partly withheld): f1 bacteriophage origin of replication; arrow indicates direction of (+) strand synthesis
   7074..7403    +  promoter       SV40 promoter: SV40 enhancer and early promoter
   7451..7498    +  promoter       EM7 promoter: synthetic bacterial promoter&nbsp
   7517..7915    +  CDS            BSD: blasticidin S deaminase; Aspergillus terreus BSD; confers resistance to blasticidin
   7916..7943    +  CDS            BleoR (fragment): antibiotic-binding protein; Sh ble from Streptoalloteichus hindustanus; confers resistance to bleomycin, phleomycin, and Zeocin™
   7953..8078    +  CDS            ble (fragment): BLE_KLEPN - Experimental evidence at protein level: Swiss-Prot protein existence level 1. Binding protein with a strong affinity to the bleomycin family of antibiotics. Binds to CL990; an antimitotic-antibiotic compound. From Klebsiella pneumoniae.
   8073..8194    +  polyA_signal   SV40 poly(A) signal: SV40 polyadenylation signal
   8267..8283    -  protein_bind   lac operator: The lac repressor binds to the lac operator to inhibit transcription in E. coli. This inhibition can be relieved by adding lactose or isopropyl-β-D-thiogalactopyranoside (IPTG). lac repressor encoded by lacI
   8291..8321    -  promoter       lac promoter: promoter for the E. coli lac operon
   8336..8357    -  protein_bind   CAP binding site: CAP binding activates transcription in the presence of cAMP. E. coli catabolite activator protein
   8370..8462    -  CDS            lacI (fragment): lac repressor; lacI; The lac repressor binds to the lac operator to inhibit transcription in E. coli. This inhibition can be relieved by adding lactose or isopropyl-β-D-thiogalactopyranoside (IPTG).
   8645..9233    -  rep_origin     ori: high-copy-number ColE1/pMB1/pBR322/pUC origin of replication
   9404..10264   -  CDS            AmpR: β-lactamase; bla; confers resistance to ampicillin, carbenicillin, and related antibiotics
  10265..10369   -  promoter       AmpR promoter: bla
  10428..10480   -  misc_feature   bom (fragment): basis of mobility region from pBR322
>Addgene plasmid #113027 | pST1374-H840A-GCN4 | addgene full sequence | sequence record 215840 | Addgene NGS Result
GACATTGATTATTGACTAGTTATTAATAGTAATCAATTACGGGGTCATTAGTTCATAGCCCATATATGGA
GTTCCGCGTTACATAACTTACGGTAAATGGCCCGCCTGGCTGACCGCCCAACGACCCCCGCCCATTGACG
TCAATAATGACGTATGTTCCCATAGTAACGCCAATAGGGACTTTCCATTGACGTCAATGGGTGGAGTATT
TACGGTAAACTGCCCACTTGGCAGTACATCAAGTGTATCATATGCCAAGTACGCCCCCTATTGACGTCAA
TGACGGTAAATGGCCCGCCTGGCATTATGCCCAGTACATGACCTTATGGGACTTTCCTACTTGGCAGTAC
ATCTACGTATTAGTCATCGCTATTACCATGGTGATGCGGTTTTGGCAGTACATCAATGGGCGTGGATAGC
GGTTTGACTCACGGGGATTTCCAAGTCTCCACCCCATTGACGTCAATGGGAGTTTGTTTTGGCACCAAAA
TCAACGGGACTTTCCAAAATGTCGTAACAACTCCGCCCCATTGACGCAAATGGGCGGTAGGCGTGTACGG
TGGGAGGTCTATATAAGCAGAGCTCTCTGGCTAACTAGAGAACCCACTGCTTACTGGCTTATCGAAATTA
ATACGACTCACTATAGGGAGACCCAAGCTGGCTAGCACCATGGGACCTAAGAAAAAGAGGAAGGTGGCGG
CCGCTGACTACAAGGATGACGACGATAAATCTAGAGACAAGAAATACTCTATTGGACTGGATATCGGGAC
AAACTCCGTTGGCTGGGCCGTCATAACCGACGAGTATAAGGTGCCAAGCAAGAAATTCAAGGTGCTGGGT
AATACTGACCGCCATTCAATCAAGAAGAACCTGATCGGAGCACTCCTCTTCGACTCCGGTGAAACCGCTG
AAGCTACTCGGCTGAAGCGGACCGCAAGGCGGAGATACACCCGCCGCAAGAATCGGATATGTTATCTGCA
AGAGATCTTTAGCAACGAAATGGCTAAGGTGGACGACTCCTTCTTTCACCGCCTGGAAGAGAGCTTTCTG
GTGGAGGAGGATAAGAAACACGAGAGGCACCCTATATTCGGAAATATCGTGGATGAGGTGGCTTACCATG
AAAAGTATCCTACAATCTACCATCTGAGGAAGAAGCTGGTGGACAGCACCGATAAAGCAGACCTGAGGCT
CATCTATCTGGCCCTGGCTCATATGATAAAGTTTAGAGGACACTTTCTGATCGAGGGCGACCTGAATCCC
GATAATTCCGATGTGGATAAACTCTTCATTCAACTGGTGCAGACATATAACCAACTGTTCGAGGAGAATC
CCATAAACGCTTCTGGTGTGGATGCCAAGGCTATTCTGTCCGCTCGGCTGTCCAAGTCACGCAGACTGGA
GAATCTGATTGCCCAACTGCCAGGAGAAAAGAAGAACGGCCTGTTTGGGAACCTCATCGCCCTGAGCCTG
GGCCTGACACCTAACTTCAAGTCCAATTTTGATCTGGCCGAAGATGCTAAACTCCAGCTCTCCAAGGACA
CCTATGACGATGATCTGGACAACCTGCTCGCACAGATAGGCGACCAGTACGCCGATCTCTTTCTGGCTGC
TAAGAATCTCTCCGACGCCATTCTGCTGAGCGACATACTCCGGGTCAACACTGAGATCACCAAAGCACCT
CTGAGCGCCTCCATGATAAAACGCTATGATGAACACCATCAAGACCTGACTCTGCTCAAAGCCCTCGTGA
GGCAACAGCTGCCAGAGAAGTACAAAGAGATATTCTTCGACCAGAGCAAGAATGGATATGCCGGATACAT
CGATGGCGGAGCATCACAGGAAGAATTTTACAAGTTCATCAAACCAATCCTCGAGAAGATGGACGGTACT
GAAGAGCTGCTGGTGAAGCTGAACAGGGAGGACCTGCTGAGGAAGCAGAGGACCTTTGATAATGGCTCCA
TTCCACATCAGATACACCTGGGAGAGCTGCATGCAATCCTCCGCAGGCAGGAGGATTTCTATCCTTTCCT
GAAGGATAACCGGGAGAAGATAGAGAAGATCCTGACCTTCAGGATCCCTTATTACGTCGGCCCTCTGGCT
AGAGGCAACTCCCGCTTCGCTTGGATGACCAGGAAATCTGAGGAGACAATTACTCCTTGGAACTTCGAAG
AGGTCGTGGATAAGGGCGCAAGCGCCCAGTCATTCATCGAACGGATGACCAATTTCGATAAGAACCTGCC
CAACGAGAAGGTCCTGCCCAAACATTCACTCCTGTACGAGTATTTCACCGTCTATAACGAGCTGACTAAA
GTGAAGTACGTGACCGAGGGCATGAGGAAGCCTGCCTTCCTGTCCGGAGAGCAGAAGAAGGCTATCGTTG
ATCTGCTCTTCAAGACTAATAGAAAGGTGACAGTGAAGCAGCTCAAGGAGGATTACTTTAAGAAGATCGA
ATGCTTTGACTCAGTGGAAATCTCTGGCGTGGAGGACCGCTTTAATGCCAGCCTGGGCACTTACCATGAT
CTGCTGAAGATAATCAAAGACAAAGATTTCCTCGATAATGAGGAGAACGAGGACATCCTGGAAGATATCG
TGCTGACCCTGACTCTGTTCGAGGATAGAGAGATGATCGAAGAGCGCCTGAAGACCTATGCCCATCTGTT
TGACGATAAAGTCATGAAACAGCTCAAGCGGCGGCGCTACACTGGGTGGGGTAGACTCTCCAGGAAACTC
ATAAACGGCATCCGCGACAAACAGAGCGGAAAGACCATCCTGGATTTCCTGAAATCCGACGGATTCGCTA
ACAGGAACTTCATGCAACTGATTCACGATGACTCTCTGACATTTAAAGAGGACATCCAGAAGGCACAGGT
GAGCGGTCAAGGCGACAGCCTGCACGAGCACATCGCCAACCTCGCTGGATCACCCGCCATAAAGAAGGGA
ATACTGCAGACAGTCAAGGTCGTGGACGAACTCGTCAAAGTGATGGGTCGGCACAAGCCAGAGAATATCG
TTATCGAAATGGCAAGGGAGAACCAAACCACCCAGAAGGGCCAGAAGAACTCTCGGGAACGGATGAAAAG
AATCGAAGAGGGAATTAAGGAGCTGGGATCTCAGATACTGAAGGAGCACCCTGTGGAGAATACACAGCTC
CAGAACGAGAAACTCTACCTGTACTACCTCCAGAACGGGCGGGACATGTACGTTGACCAGGAACTCGACA
TCAACCGGCTGTCCGATTATGACGTGGCCGCTATTGTTCCACAGTCCTTCCTCAAAGATGACTCCATTGA
CAACAAGGTGCTGACCAGATCCGATAAGGCTCGCGGTAAGTCTGACAATGTTCCATCAGAAGAGGTGGTC
AAGAAGATGAAGAATTACTGGCGGCAGCTCCTCAACGCCAAACTGATCACCCAGCGGAAGTTTGACAATC
TGACTAAGGCAGAAAGAGGAGGTCTGAGCGAACTCGACAAGGCCGGCTTTATTAAGAGGCAACTGGTCGA
AACACGCCAGATTACCAAACACGTGGCACAAATCCTCGACTCTAGGATGAACACTAAGTACGATGAGAAC
GATAAGCTGATCAGGGAAGTGAAAGTGATAACTCTGAAGAGCAAGCTGGTGTCTGACTTCCGGAAGGACT
TTCAATTCTACAAAGTTCGCGAAATAAACAATTACCATCATGCTCACGATGCCTATCTCAATGCTGTCGT
TGGCACCGCCCTGATCAAGAAATACCCTAAACTGGAGTCTGAGTTCGTGTACGGTGACTATAAAGTCTAC
GATGTGAGGAAGATGATAGCAAAGTCTGAGCAAGAGATTGGCAAAGCCACCGCCAAGTACTTCTTCTACT
CTAATATCATGAATTTCTTTAAGACTGAGATAACCCTGGCTAACGGCGAAATCCGGAAGCGCCCACTGAT
CGAAACAAACGGAGAAACAGGAGAAATCGTGTGGGATAAAGGCAGGGACTTCGCAACTGTGCGGAAGGTG
CTGTCCATGCCACAAGTCAATATCGTGAAGAAGACCGAAGTGCAGACCGGCGGATTCTCAAAGGAGAGCA
TCCTGCCAAAGCGGAACTCTGACAAGCTGATCGCCAGGAAGAAAGATTGGGACCCAAAGAAGTATGGCGG
TTTCGATTCCCCTACAGTGGCTTATTCCGTTCTGGTCGTGGCAAAAGTGGAGAAAGGCAAGTCCAAGAAA
CTCAAGTCTGTTAAGGAGCTGCTCGGAATTACTATTATGGAGAGATCCAGCTTCGAGAAGAATCCAATCG
ATTTCCTGGAAGCTAAGGGCTATAAAGAAGTGAAGAAAGATCTCATCATCAAACTGCCCAAGTACTCTCT
CTTTGAGCTGGAGAATGGTAGGAAGCGGATGCTGGCCTCCGCCGGAGAGCTGCAGAAAGGAAACGAGCTG
GCTCTGCCCTCCAAATACGTGAACTTCCTGTATCTGGCCTCCCACTACGAGAAACTCAAAGGTAGCCCTG
AAGACAATGAGCAGAAGCAACTCTTTGTTGAGCAACATAAACACTACCTGGACGAAATCATTGAACAGAT
TAGCGAGTTCAGCAAGCGGGTTATTCTGGCCGATGCAAACCTCGATAAAGTGCTGAGCGCATATAATAAG
CACAGGGACAAGCCAATTCGCGAACAAGCAGAGAATATTATCCACCTCTTTACTCTGACTAATCTGGGCG
CTCCTGCTGCCTTCAAGTATTTCGATACAACTATTGACAGGAAGCGGTACACCTCTACCAAAGAAGTTCT
CGATGCCACCCTGATACACCAGTCAATTACCGGACTGTACGAGACTCGCATCGACCTGTCTCAGCTCGGC
GGCGACGGTTCTGAATTCAGCCTGGGCAGCGGCTCCCCCAAGAAAAAACGCAAGGTGGAAGATCCTAAGA
AAAAGCGGAAAGTGGACGGCATTGGTAGTGGGAGCAACGGCAGCAGCGGAGAGGAACTGCTGAGCAAGAA
CTACCACCTGGAAAACGAGGTGGCCAGACTGAAGAAAGGCTCTGGCTCTGGCGGAAGCGGTTCTGGCGGA
TCAGGATCTGGAAGTGGCGGCTCTGGAAGCGGAGGTTCTGGATCTGGCGAAGAACTGCTGTCTAAGAATT
ATCACCTCGAGAACGAAGTGGCTCGGCTCAAGAAAGGCAGTGGCAGCGGAGGAAGTGGATCCGGCGGTAG
TGGTAGTGGAAGCGGCGGATCCGGCTCAGGCGGATCTGGTTCAGGGGAAGAACTCCTCTCCAAAAACTAC
CATCTCGAGAATGAGGTCGCCCGCCTGAAAAAAGGATCAGGTTCCGGTGGTTCTGGCAGCGGTGGTTCAG
GCTCAGGCAGCGGCGGTAGCGGTAGCGGTGGAAGCGGAAGCGGAGAAGAACTTCTCAGCAAAAATTACCA
CTTGGAGAATGAAGTTGCAAGACTCAAAAAAGGTTCCGGCAGTGGCGGCAGCGGCAGCGGCGGATCTGGT
AGTGGATCTGGTGGCAGTGGTTCAGGCGGAAGTGGTAGCGGAGAGGAATTGCTCTCAAAGAACTATCATT
TGGAGAACGAGGTTGCACGCTTGAAGAAAGGCAGCGGATCAGGCGGATCTGGCAGCGGTGGATCTGGTTC
TGGATCCGGCGGCTCCGGTAGTGGTGGAAGTGGCTCTGGGGAAGAATTGCTTAGCAAGAATTATCATCTT
GAAAATGAGGTTGCCAGGCTTAAAAAAGGCAGTGGCTCCGGCGGATCCGGAAGCGGAGGCAGCGGATCTG
GATCTGGTGGTTCAGGATCTGGCGGTTCTGGTAGCGGGGAAGAACTGTTGAGTAAAAACTATCACCTTGA
GAACGAGGTCGCAAGGTTGAAAAAAGGATCCGGCTCTGGCGGCTCCGGAAGTGGCGGATCTGGCTCCGGT
AGCGGAGGATCAGGATCCGGCGGAAGCGGATCAGGCGAGGAACTGCTTTCCAAAAATTACCACCTTGAAA
ACGAAGTCGCCCGCCTCAAGAAAGGTTCTGGCAGCGGAGGCTCTGGCAGTGGTGGTAGCGGAAGTGGAAG
TGGTGGCAGTGGTAGCGGTGGATCTGGAAGCGGCGAGGAACTCCTGTCAAAGAATTACCATCTCGAAAAC
GAGGTCGCAAGGCTCAAGAAAGGCTCAGGATCAGGCGGCTCTGGATCCGGCGGTTCTGGTTCCGGCTCAG
GTGGAAGTGGATCTGGCGGCTCAGGTTCCGGCGAAGAATTGCTTTCCAAGAACTACCATTTGGAAAATGA
AGTCGCTCGTTTGAAGAAAGGTTCAGGCTCCGGCCAGCGGCCGCAAGGTGGAGGTGGACCCAAGAAGAAG
CGCAAGGTGACCGGTCATCATCACCATCACCATTGAGTTTAAACCCGCTGATCAGCCTCGACTGTGCCTT
CTAGTTGCCAGCCATCTGTTGTTTGCCCCTCCCCCGTGCCTTCCTTGACCCTGGAAGGTGCCACTCCCAC
TGTCCTTTCCTAATAAAATGAGGAAATTGCATCGCATTGTCTGAGTAGGTGTCATTCTATTCTGGGGGGT
GGGGTGGGGCAGGACAGCAAGGGGGAGGATTGGGAAGACAATAGCAGGCATGCTGGGGATGCGGTGGGCT
CTATGGCTTCTGAGGCGGAAAGAACCAGCTGGGGCTCTAGGGGGTATCCCC
[124 nt withheld, positions 6632-6755]
C
[91 nt withheld, positions 6757-6847]
A
[49 nt withheld, positions 6849-6897]
CCTTTGACGTTGGAGTCCACGTTCTTT
[37 nt withheld, positions 6925-6961]
ACCCTATCTCGGTCTATTCTTTTGATTTATAAGGGATTTTGCCGATTTCGGCCTATTGGTTAAAAAATGA
GCTGATTTAACAAAAATTTAACGCGAATTAATTCTGTGGAATGTGTGTCAGTTAGGGTGTGGAAAGTCCC
CAGGCTCCCCAGCAGGCAGAAGTATGCAAAGCATGCATCTCAATTAGTCAGCAACCAGGTGTGGAAAGTC
CCCAGGCTCCCCAGCAGGCAGAAGTATGCAAAGCATGCATCTCAATTAGTCAGCAACCATAGTCCCGCCC
CTAACTCCGCCCATCCCGCCCCTAACTCCGCCCAGTTCCGCCCATTCTCCGCCCCATGGCTGACTAATTT
TTTTTATTTATGCAGAGGCCGAGGCCGCCTCTGCCTCTGAGCTATTCCAGAAGTAGTGAGGAGGCTTTTT
TGGAGGCCTAGGCTTTTGCAAAAAGCTCCCGGGAGCTTGTATATCCATTTTCGGATCTGATCAGCACGTG
TTGACAATTAATCATCGGCATAGTATATCGGCATAGTATAATACGACAAGGTGAGGAACTAAACCATGGC
CAAGCCTTTGTCTCAAGAAGAATCCACCCTCATTGAAAGAGCAACGGCTACAATCAACAGCATCCCCATC
TCTGAAGACTACAGCGTCGCCAGCGCAGCTCTCTCTAGCGACGGCCGCATCTTCACTGGTGTCAATGTAT
ATCATTTTACTGGGGGACCTTGTGCAGAACTCGTGGTGCTGGGCACTGCTGCTGCTGCGGCAGCTGGCAA
CCTGACTTGTATCGTCGCGATCGGAAATGAGAACAGGGGCATCTTGAGCCCCTGCGGACGGTGCCGACAG
GTGCTTCTCGATCTGCATCCTGGGATCAAAGCCATAGTGAAGGACAGTGATGGACAGCCGACGGCAGTTG
GGATTCGTGAATTGCTGCCCTCTGGTTATGTGTGGGAGGGCTAAGCACTTCGTGGCCGAGGAGCAGGACT
GACACGTGCTACGAGATTTCGATTCCACCGCCGCCTTCTATGAAAGGTTGGGCTTCGGAATCGTTTTCCG
GGACGCCGGCTGGATGATCCTCCAGCGCGGGGATCTCATGCTGGAGTTCTTCGCCCACCCCAACTTGTTT
ATTGCAGCTTATAATGGTTACAAATAAAGCAATAGCATCACAAATTTCACAAATAAAGCATTTTTTTCAC
TGCATTCTAGTTGTGGTTTGTCCAAACTCATCAATGTATCTTATCATGTCTGTATACCGTCGACCTCTAG
CTAGAGCTTGGCGTAATCATGGTCATAGCTGTTTCCTGTGTGAAATTGTTATCCGCTCACAATTCCACAC
AACATACGAGCCGGAAGCATAAAGTGTAAAGCCTGGGGTGCCTAATGAGTGAGCTAACTCACATTAATTG
CGTTGCGCTCACTGCCCGCTTTCCAGTCGGGAAACCTGTCGTGCCAGCTGCATTAATGAATCGGCCAACG
CGCGGGGAGAGGCGGTTTGCGTATTGGGCGCTCTTCCGCTTCCTCGCTCACTGACTCGCTGCGCTCGGTC
GTTCGGCTGCGGCGAGCGGTATCAGCTCACTCAAAGGCGGTAATACGGTTATCCACAGAATCAGGGGATA
ACGCAGGAAAGAACATGTGAGCAAAAGGCCAGCAAAAGGCCAGGAACCGTAAAAAGGCCGCGTTGCTGGC
GTTTTTCCATAGGCTCCGCCCCCCTGACGAGCATCACAAAAATCGACGCTCAAGTCAGAGGTGGCGAAAC
CCGACAGGACTATAAAGATACCAGGCGTTTCCCCCTGGAAGCTCCCTCGTGCGCTCTCCTGTTCCGACCC
TGCCGCTTACCGGATACCTGTCCGCCTTTCTCCCTTCGGGAAGCGTGGCGCTTTCTCATAGCTCACGCTG
TAGGTATCTCAGTTCGGTGTAGGTCGTTCGCTCCAAGCTGGGCTGTGTGCACGAACCCCCCGTTCAGCCC
GACCGCTGCGCCTTATCCGGTAACTATCGTCTTGAGTCCAACCCGGTAAGACACGACTTATCGCCACTGG
CAGCAGCCACTGGTAACAGGATTAGCAGAGCGAGGTATGTAGGCGGTGCTACAGAGTTCTTGAAGTGGTG
GCCTAACTACGGCTACACTAGAAGAACAGTATTTGGTATCTGCGCTCTGCTGAAGCCAGTTACCTTCGGA
AAAAGAGTTGGTAGCTCTTGATCCGGCAAACAAACCACCGCTGGTAGCGGTGGTTTTTTTGTTTGCAAGC
AGCAGATTACGCGCAGAAAAAAAGGATCTCAAGAAGATCCTTTGATCTTTTCTACGGGGTCTGACGCTCA
GTGGAACGAAAACTCACGTTAAGGGATTTTGGTCATGAGATTATCAAAAAGGATCTTCACCTAGATCCTT
TTAAATTAAAAATGAAGTTTTAAATCAATCTAAAGTATATATGAGTAAACTTGGTCTGACAGTTACCAAT
GCTTAATCAGTGAGGCACCTATCTCAGCGATCTGTCTATTTCGTTCATCCATAGTTGCCTGACTCCCCGT
CGTGTAGATAACTACGATACGGGAGGGCTTACCATCTGGCCCCAGTGCTGCAATGATACCGCGAGACCCA
CGCTCACCGGCTCCAGATTTATCAGCAATAAACCAGCCAGCCGGAAGGGCCGAGCGCAGAAGTGGTCCTG
CAACTTTATCCGCCTCCATCCAGTCTATTAATTGTTGCCGGGAAGCTAGAGTAAGTAGTTCGCCAGTTAA
TAGTTTGCGCAACGTTGTTGCCATTGCTACAGGCATCGTGGTGTCACGCTCGTCGTTTGGTATGGCTTCA
TTCAGCTCCGGTTCCCAACGATCAAGGCGAGTTACATGATCCCCCATGTTGTGCAAAAAAGCGGTTAGCT
CCTTCGGTCCTCCGATCGTTGTCAGAAGTAAGTTGGCCGCAGTGTTATCACTCATGGTTATGGCAGCACT
GCATAATTCTCTTACTGTCATGCCATCCGTAAGATGCTTTTCTGTGACTGGTGAGTACTCAACCAAGTCA
TTCTGAGAATAGTGTATGCGGCGACCGAGTTGCTCTTGCCCGGCGTCAATACGGGATAATACCGCGCCAC
ATAGCAGAACTTTAAAAGTGCTCATCATTGGAAAACGTTCTTCGGGGCGAAAACTCTCAAGGATCTTACC
GCTGTTGAGATCCAGTTCGATGTAACCCACTCGTGCACCCAACTGATCTTCAGCATCTTTTACTTTCACC
AGCGTTTCTGGGTGAGCAAAAACAGGAAGGCAAAATGCCGCAAAAAAGGGAATAAGGGCGACACGGAAAT
GTTGAATACTCATACTCTTCCTTTTTCAATATTATTGAAGCATTTATCAGGGTTATTGTCTCATGAGCGG
ATACATATTTGAATGTATTTAGAAAAATAAACAAATAGGGGTTCCGCGCACATTTCCCCGAAAAGTGCCA
CCTGACGTCGACGGATCGGGAGATCTCCCGATCCCCTATGGTGCACTCTCAGTACAATCTGCTCTGATGC
CGCATAGTTAAGCCAGTATCTGCTCCCTGCTTGTGTGTTGGAGGTCGCTGAGTAGTGCGCGAGCAAAATT
TAAGCTACAACAAGGCAAGGCTTGACCGACAATTGCATGAAGAATCTGCTTAGGGTTAGGCGTTTTGCGC
TGCTTCGCGATGTACGGGCCAGATATACGCGTT
